>Addgene plasmid | pMRX-IP-GFP-LC3-RFP-LC3ΔG Sequencing Result | analyzer sequence | sequence record 364409
CAAGAAGACAGGGCCAGGTTTCCGGGCCCTCACATTGCCAAAAGACGGCAATATGGTGGAAAATAACATA
TAGACAAACGCACACCGGCCTTATTCCAAGCGGCTTCGGCCAGTAACGTTAGGGGGGGGGGAGGGAGANG
GGGGGGGGGGGCGGAATTTACGTAGCGGCCGCGGCGCGCCGGCCCTCGAGGCCTGCAGGAATTCCCGTAC
CACCACACTGGGATCCTTAGAACGTCTCCTGGGAGGCATAGACCATGTACAGGAAGCCGTCTTCATCTCT
CTCGCTCTCGTACACTTCAGAGATGGGTGTGGACACACTCACCATGCTGTGCCCATTCACCAGGAGGAAG
AAGGCTTGGTTAGCATTGAGCTGCAGGCGCCTTCTAATTATCTTGATGAGTTCGCTCATATTCACGTGAT
CAGGTACAAGGAACTTGGTCTTGTCCAGGACGGGCAGCTGCTTCTCACCCTTGTATCGCTCTATAATCAC
TGGGATCTTGGTGGGGTGCTGCTCCCGGATGAGCCGGACATCTTCCACTCTTTGTTCGAAGCTCCGGCGC
TGTTTGAAGGTCTTCTCGGACGGCATGGAATTCAATTCATCGATGGCGCCGGTGGAGTGGCGGCCCTCGG
CGCGCTCGTACTGTTCCACGATGGTGTAGTCCTCGTTGTGGGAGGTGATGTCCAGCTTGATGTCGGTCTT
GTAGGCGCCGGGCAGCTGCACGGGCTTCTTGGCCATGTAGGTGGTCTTGACCTCGGCGTCGTAGTGGCCG
CCGTCCTTCAGCTTCAGCCTCATCTTGATCTCGCCCTTCAGGGCGCCGTCCTCGGGGTACATCCGCTCGG
TGGAGGCCTCCCAGCCCATGGTCTTCTTCTGCATTACGGGGCCGTCGGAGGGGAAGTTGGTGCCGCGCAG
CTTCACCTTGTAGATGAACTCGCCGTCCTGCAGGGAGGAGTCCTGGGTCACGGTCACCACGCCGCCGTCC
TCGAAGTTCATCACGCGCTCCCACTTGAAGCCCTCGGGGAAGGACAGCTTCAAGTAGTCGGGGATGTCGG
CGGGGTGCTTCACGTAGGCCTTGGAGCCGTACTGGAACTGAGGGGACAGGATGTCCCAGGCGAAGGGCAG
GGGGCCGCCCTTGGTCACCTTCAGCTTGGCGGTCTGGGTGCCCTCGTAGGGGCGGCCCTCGCCCTCGCCC
TCGATCTCGAACTCGTGGCCGTTCACGGAGCCCTCCATGCGCACCTTGAAGCGCATGAACTCCTTGATGA
CGTCCTCGGAGGAGGCCATCCCGAACGTCTCCTGGGAGGCATAGACCATGTACAGGAAGCCGTCTTCATC
TCTCTCGCTCTCGTACACTTCAGAGATGGGTGTGGACACACTCACCATGCTGTGCCCATTCACCAGGAGG
AAGAAGGCTTGGTTAGCATTGAGCTGCAGGCGCCTTCTAATTATCTTGATGAGTTCGCTCATATTCACGT
GATCAGGTACAAGGAACTTGGTCTTGTCCAGGACGGGCAGCTGCTTCTCACCCTTGTATCGCTCTATAAT
CACTGGGATCTTGGTGGGGTGCTGCTCCCGGATGAGCCGGACATCTTCCACTCTTTGTTCGAAGCTCCGG
CGCTGTTTGAAGGTCTTCTCGGACGGCATGGAATTCAATTCATCGATAGATCCGCCGCCACCCGACCCAC
CACCGCCCGAGCCACCGCCACCCTTGTACAGCTCGTCCATGCCGAGAGTGATCCCGGCGGCGGTCACGAA
CTCCAGCAGGACCATGTGATCGCGCTTCTCGTTGGGGTCTTTGCTCAGGGCGGACTGGGTGCTCAGGTAG
TGGTTGTCGGGCAGCAGCACGGGGCCGTCGCCGATGGGGGTGTTCTGCTGGTAGTGGTCGGCGAGCTGCA
CGCTGCCGTCCTCGATGTTGTGGCGGATCTTGAAGTTCACCTTGATGCCGTTCTTCTGCTTGTCGGCCAT
GATATAGACGTTGTGGCTGTTGTAGTTGTACTCCAGCTTGTGCCCCAGGATGTTGCCGTCCTCCTTGAAG
TCGATGCCCTTCAGCTCGATGCGGTTCACCAGGGTGTCGCCCTCGAACTTCACCTCGGCGCGGGTCTTGT
AGTTGCCGTCGTCCTTGAAGAAGATGGTGCGCTCCTGGACGTAGCCTTCGGGCATGGCGGACTTGAAGAA
GTCGTGCTGCTTCATGTGGTCGGGGTAGCGGCTGAAGCACTGCACGCCGTAGGTCAGGGTGGTCACGAGG
GTGGGCCAGGGCACGGGCAGCTTGCCGGTGGTGCAGATGAACTTCAGGGTCAGCTTGCCGTAGGTGGCAT
CGCCCTCGCCCTCGCCGGACACGCTGAACTTGTGGCCGTTTACGTCGCCGTCCAGCTCGACCAGGATGGG
CACCACCCCGGTGAACAGCTCCTCGCCCTTGCTCACCATGGTGGCGGCGGGAGATCCGGCAGTCTAGAGG
ATGGTCCACCCCCGGGGTCGGCAGCCTTCACGTGGGCGGCGTGTATCCAAGCTGCGATGCCGTCTACTTT
GAGGGCGGTGGGGGTGGTCAGCAGGACTGTGTAAGGTCCTTTCCAGCGAGGTTCTAGGTTCTTAGTCTGG
TGTCGGCGGACCCACACTGTGTCGCCGACTCGGTAAGGGTGAGGTACCACCGGTCGGTCCAGTTGTTCTT
GGTAGGCTGCCGCCAGAGGTCTCCAGACTTCGTGCTGGACTAAGTAGAGAGCCTGTAAGTGAGCTTGGAG
AGAGGGGCTGTTAGTAACTCTTGTCATGTCAGGGTCAGGGAAGTTTACAAGGGGCGGGGGTGCCCCATAT
AAGATCTCATATGGCCATATGGGGGCGCCTAGAGAAGGAGTGAGGGCTGGATAAAGGGAGGATCGAGGCG
GGGTCGAACGAGGAGGTTCAAGGGGGAGAGACGGGGCGGATGGAGGAAGAGGAGGCGGAGGCTTAGGGTG
TACAAAGGGCTTGACCCAGGGAGGGGGGTCAAAAGCCAAGGCTTCCCAGGTCACGATGTAGGGGACCTGG
TCTGGGTGTCCATGCGGGCCAGGTGAAAAGACCTTGATCTTAACCTGGGTGATGAGGTCTCGGTTAAAGG
TGCCGTCTCGCGGCCATCCGACGTTAAAGGTTGGCCATTCTGCAGAGCAGAAGGTAACCCAACGTCTCTT
CTTGACATCTACCGACTGGTTGTGAGCGATCCGCTCGACATCTTTCCAGTGACCTAAGGTCAAACTTAAG
GGAGTGGTAACAGTCTGGCCCGGGCCCATATTTTCAGACAAATACAGAAACACAGTCAGACAGAGACAAC
ACAGAACGATGCTGCAGCAGACAAGACGCGCGGCGCGGCTTCGGTCCCAAACCGAAAGCAAAAATTCAGA
CGGAGGCGGGAACTGTTTTAGGTTCTCGTCTCCTACCAGAACCACATATCCCTCCTCTAAGGGGGGTGCA
CCAAAGAGTCCAAAACGATCGGGATTTTTGGACTCAGGTCGGGCCACAAAAACGGCCCCCGAAGTCCCTG
GGACGTCTCCCAGGGTTGCGGCCGGGTGTTCCGAACTCGTCAGTTCCACCACGGGTCCGCCAGATACAGA
GCTAGTTAGCTAACTAGTACCGACGCAGGCGCATAAAATCAGTCATAGACACTAGACAATCGGACAGACA
CAGATAAGTTGCTGGCCAGCTTACCTCCCGGTGGTGGGTCGGTGGTCCCTGGGCAGGGGTCTCCCGATCC
CGGACGAGCCCCCAAATGAAAGACCCCCGCTGACGGGTAGTCAATCACTCAGAGGAGACCCTCCCAAGGA
ACAGCGAGACCACAAGTCGGATGCAACTGCAAGAGGGTTTATTGGATACACGGGTACCCGGGCGACTCAG
TCAATCGGAGGACTGGCGCGCCGAGTGAGGGGTTGTGGGCTCTTTTATTGAGCTCGGGGAGCAGAAGCGC
GCGAACAGAAGCGAGAAGCGAACTGATTGGTTAGTTCAAATAAGGCACAGGGTCATTTCAGGTCCTTGGG
GCACCCTGGAAACATCTGATGGTTCTCTAGCATGGTAATAGCGATGACTAATACGTAGATGTACTGCCAA
GTAGGAAAGTCCCATAAGGTCATGTACTGGGCATAATGCCAGGCGGGCCATTTACCGTCATTGACGTCAA
TAGGGGGCGTACTTGGCATATGATACACTTGATGTACTGCCAAGTGGGCAGTTTACCGTAAATACTCCAC
CCATTGACGTCAATGGAAAGTCCCTATTGGCGTTACTATGGGAACATACGTCATTATTGACGTCAATGGG
CGGGGGTCGTTGGGCGGTCAGCCAGGCGGGCCATTTACCGTAAGTTATGTAACGCGGAACTCCATATATG
GGCTATGAACTAATGACCCCGTAATTGATTACTATTAATAACTAGTCAATAATCAATGTCAACATGGCGG
TAATGTTGGACATGAGCCAATATAAATGTACATATTATGATATGGATACAACGTATGCAATGGGCCAAGC
TCCTCGAGTGAAGACGAAAGGGCCTCGTGATACGCCTATTTTTATAGGTTAATGTCATGATAATAATGGT
TTCTTAGACGTCAGGTGGCACTTTTCGGGGAAATGTGCGCGGAACCCCTATTTGTTTATTTTTCTAAATA
CATTCAAATATGTATCCGCTCATGAGACAATAACCCTGATAAATGCTTCAATAATATTGAAAAAGGAAGA
GTATGAGTATTCAACATTTCCGTGTCGCCCTTATTCCCTTTTTTGCGGCATTTTGCCTTCCTGTTTTTGC
TCACCCAGAAACGCTGGTGAAAGTAAAAGATGCTGAAGATCAGTTGGGTGCACGAGTGGGTTACATCGAA
CTGGATCTCAACAGCGGTAAGATCCTTGAGAGTTTTCGCCCCGAAGAACGTTTTCCAATGATGAGCACTT
TTAAAGTTCTGCTATGTGGCGCGGTATTATCCCGTGTTGACGCCGGGCAAGAGCAACTCGGTCGCCGCAT
ACACTATTCTCAGAATGACTTGGTTGAGTACTCACCAGTCACAGAAAAGCATCTTACGGATGGCATGACA
GTAAGAGAATTATGCAGTGCTGCCATAACCATGAGTGATAACACTGCGGCCAACTTACTTCTGACAACGA
TCGGAGGACCGAAGGAGCTAACCGCTTTTTTGCACAACATGGGGGATCATGTAACTCGCCTTGATCGTTG
GGAACCGGAGCTGAATGAAGCCATACCAAACGACGAGCGTGACACCACGATGCCTGTAGCAATGGCAACA
ACGTTGCGCAAACTATTAACTGGCGAACTACTTACTCTAGCTTCCCGGCAACAATTAATAGACTGGATGG
AGGCGGATAAAGTTGCAGGACCACTTCTGCGCTCGGCCCTTCCGGCTGGCTGGTTTATTGCTGATAAATC
TGGAGCCGGTGAGCGTGGGTCTCGCGGTATCATTGCAGCACTGGGGCCAGATGGTAAGCCCTCCCGTATC
GTAGTTATCTACACGACGGGGAGTCAGGCAACTATGGATGAACGAAATAGACAGATCGCTGAGATAGGTG
CCTCACTGATTAAGCATTGGTAACTGTCAGACCAAGTTTACTCATATATACTTTAGATTGATTTGCGGCC
GGCCGCAAAAGGATCTAGGTGAAGATCCTTTTTGATAATCTCATGACCAAAATCCCTTAACGTGAGTTTT
CGTTCCACTGAGCGTCAGACCCCGTAGAAAAGATCAAAGGATCTTCTTGAGATCCTTTTTTTCTGCGCGT
AATCTGCTGCTTGCAAACAAAAAAACCACCGCTACCAGCGGTGGTTTGTTTGCCGGATCAAGAGCTACCA
ACTCTTTTTCCGAAGGTAACTGGCTTCAGCAGAGCGCAGATACCAAATACTGTTCTTCTAGTGTAGCCGT
AGTTAGGCCACCACTTCAAGAACTCTGTAGCACCGCCTACATACCTCGCTCTGCTAATCCTGTTACCAGT
GGCTGCTGCCAGTGGCGATAAGTCGTGTCTTACCGGGTTGGACTCAAGACGATAGTTACCGGATAAGGCG
CAGCGGTCGGGCTGAACGGGGGGTTCGTGCACACAGCCCAGCTTGGAGCGAACGACCTACACCGAACTGA
GATACCTACAGCGTGAGCTATGAGAAAGCGCCACGCTTCCCGAAGGGAGAAAGGCGGACAGGTATCCGGT
AAGCGGCAGGGTCGGAACAGGAGAGCGCACGAGGGAGCTTCCAGGGGGAAACGCCTGGTATCTTTATAGT
CCTGTCGGGTTTCGCCACCTCTGACTTGAGCGTCGATTTTTGTGATGCTCGTCAGGGGGGCGGAGCCTAT
GGAAAAACGCCAGCAACGCGGCCTTTTTACGGTTCCTGGCCTTTTGCTGGCCTTTTGCTCACATGTTCTT
TCCTGCGTTATCCCCTGATTCTGTGGATAACCGTATTACCGCCTTTGAGTGAGCTGATACCGCTCGCCGC
AGCCGAACGACCGAGCGCAGCGAGTCAGTGAGCGAGGAAGCGGAAGAGCGCCCAATACGCAAACCGCCTC
TCCCCGCGCGTTGGCCGATTCATTAATGCAACTATGGCCATTTAATGTAAATACTTAAGAAAAAAAACCA
AATTAATTTTGATACATGCTGCATGTGAAAGACCCCCGCTGACGGGTAGTCAATCACTCAGAGGAGACCC
TCCCAAGGAACAGCGAGACCACAAGTCGGATGCAACTGCAAGAGGGTTTATTGGATACACGGGTACCCGG
GCGACTCAGTCAATCGGAGGACTGGCGCCCCGAGTGAGGGGTTGTGGGCTCTTTTATTGAGCTCGGGGAG
CAGAAGCGCGCGAACAGAAGCGAGAAGCGAACTGATTGGTTAGTTCAAATAAGGCACAGGGTCATTTCAG
GTCCTTGGGGCACCCTGGAAACATCTGATGGTTCTCTAGAAACTGCTGAGGGCTGGACCGCATCTGGGGA
CCATCTGTTCTTGGCCCTGAGCCGGGGCAGGAACTGCTTACCACAGATATCCTGTTTGGCCCATATTCAG
CTGTTCCATCTGTTCTTGGCCCTGAGCCGGGGCAGGAACTGCTTACCACAGATATCCTGTTTGGCCCATA
TTCAGCTGTTCCATCTGTTCCTGACCTTGATCTGAACTTCTCTATTCTCAGTTATGTATTTTTCCATGCC
TTGCAAAATGGCGTTACTTAAGCTAGCTTGCCAAACCTACAGGTGGGGTCTTTCATTCCCCCCTTTTTCT
GGAGACTAAATAAAATCTTTTATTTTATCGTCGAGCCATGGGGTCGTGCGCTCCTTTCGGTCGGGCGCTG
CGGGTCGTGGGGCGGGCGTCAGGCACCGGGCTTGCGGGTCATGCACCAGGTGCGCGGTCCTTCGGGCACC
TCGACGTCGGCGGTGACGGTGAAGCCGAGCCGCTCGTAGAAGGGGAGGTTGCGGGGCGCGGAGGTCTCCA
GGAAGGCGGGCACCCCGGCGCGCTCGGCCGCCTCCACTCCGGGGAGCACGACGGCGCTGCCCAGACCCTT
GCCCTGGTGGTCGGGCGAGACGCCGACGGTGGCCAGGAACCACGCGGGCTCCTTGGGCCGGTGCGGCGCC
AGGAGGCCTTCCATCTGTTGCTGCGCGGCCAGCCGGGAACCGCTCAACTCGGCCATGCGCGGGCCGATCT
CGGCGAACACCGCCCCCGCTTCGACGCTCTCCGGCGTGGTCCAGACCGCCACCGCGGCGCCGTCGTCCGC
GACCCACACCTTGCCGATGTCGAGCCCGACGCGCGTGAGGAAGAGTTCTTGCAGCTCGGTGACCCGCTCG
ATGTGGCGGTCCGGGTCGACGGTGTGGCGCGTGGCGGGGTAGTCGGCGAACGCGGCGGCGAGGGTGCGTA
CGGCCCGGGGGACGTCGTCGCGGGTGGCGAGGCGCACCGTGGGCTTGTACTCGGTCATGGTTGTGGCCAT
ATTATCATCGTGTTTTTCAAAGGAAAACCACGTCCCCGTGGTTCGGGGGGCCTAGACGTTTTTTTAACCT
CGACTAAACACATGTAAAGCATGTGCACCGAGGCCCCAGATCAGATCCCATACAATGGGGTACCTTCTGG
GCATCCTTCAGCCCCTTGTTGAATACGCTTGAGGAGAGCCATTTGACTCTTTCCACAACTATCCAACTCA
CAACGTGGCACTGGGGTTGTGCCGCCTTTGCAGGTGTATCTTATACACGTGGCTTTTGGCCGCAGAGGCA
CCTGTCGCCAGGTGGGGGGTTCCGCTGCCTGCAAAGGGTCGCTACAGACGTTGTTTGTCTTCAAGAAGCT
TCCAGAGGAACTGCTTCCTTCACGACATTCAACAGACCTTGCATTCCTTTGGCGAGAGGGGAAAGACCCC
TAGGAATGCTCGT
Features (pLannotate 1.2.2; 17 found; start..end, strand, type, name):
    230..586     -  CDS            LC3 (fragment): rat LC3 protein; Map1lc3b; Atg8 family member found on autophagosomes
    605..1279    -  CDS            mRFP1: mRFP1 is a basic (constitutively fluorescent) red fluorescent protein published in 2002, derived from Discosoma sp.. It is reported to be a somewhat slowly-maturing monomer with low acid sensitivity.
   1279..1639    -  CDS            LC3 (fragment): rat LC3 protein; Map1lc3b; Atg8 family member found on autophagosomes
   1703..2419    -  CDS            EGFP: EGFP is a basic (constitutively fluorescent) green fluorescent protein published in 1996, derived from Aequorea victoria. It is reported to be a rapidly-maturing weak dimer with moderate acid sensitivity.
   2440..2814    -  misc_feature   pol region: Moloney murine leukemia virus (MMLV) pol region containing the splice acceptor site
   2824..3240    -  CDS            gag (truncated): truncated Moloney murine leukemia virus (MMLV) gag gene lacking the start codon
   3305..3662    -  misc_feature   MMLV Ψ: packaging signal of Moloney murine leukemia virus (MMLV)
   3725..4020    -  LTR            3' LTR (ΔU3) (fragment): self-inactivating 3' long terminal repeat (LTR) from Moloney murine leukemia virus
   4021..4400    -  enhancer       CMV enhancer: human cytomegalovirus immediate early enhancer
   4588..4692    +  promoter       AmpR promoter: bla
   4693..5553    +  CDS            AmpR: β-lactamase; bla; confers resistance to ampicillin, carbenicillin, and related antibiotics
   5717..6305    +  rep_origin     ori: high-copy-number ColE1/pMB1/pBR322/pUC origin of replication
   6488..6540    +  CDS            lacI (fragment): lac repressor; lacI; The lac repressor binds to the lac operator to inhibit transcription in E. coli. This inhibition can be relieved by adding lactose or isopropyl-β-D-thiogalactopyranoside (IPTG).
   6606..7075    -  LTR            LTR: long terminal repeat from Moloney murine leukemia virus
   7076..7197    -  LTR            3' LTR (ΔU3) (fragment): self-inactivating 3' long terminal repeat (LTR) from Moloney murine leukemia virus
   7299..7898    -  CDS            PuroR: puromycin N-acetyltransferase; pac from Streptomyces alboniger; confers resistance to puromycin
   7912..31      -  misc_feature   IRES (across the origin): internal ribosome entry site (IRES) of the encephalomyocarditis virus (EMCV)
